Addgene plasmid #146135: pAc5.1B-lambdaN-HA-DmEDC3-N44A_D
Purpose: Insect Expression of DmEDC3-N44A
Depositing lab: Elisa Izaurralde. Depositing organization: Max Planck Institute for Developmental Biology. Publication: Similar modes of interaction enable Trailer Hitch and EDC3 to associate with DCP1 and Me31B in distinct protein complexes. Tritschler F, Eulalio A, Helms S, Schmidt S, Coles M, Weichenrieder O, Izaurralde E, Truffault V. Mol Cell Biol. 2008 Nov . 28(21):6695-708. 10.1128/MCB.00759-08 PubMed 18765641.
Backbone
  Vector backbone: Unknown
  Vector type: Insect Expression
Growth in bacteria
  Bacterial resistance: Ampicillin, 100 μg/mL
  Growth temperature: 37°C
  Growth strain: DH5alpha
  Copy number: Low Copy
Gene/Insert
  Gene/Insert name: DmEDC3-N44A
  Species: D. melanogaster (fly)
  Mutation: one silent mutation A456G and three mutations N162T, K221E and D418G compared to the sequence given by Uni Prot: Q9VVI2
  Entrez Gene: Edc3 (a.k.a. CG6311, DmEDC3, Dmel\CG6311, EDC3, LSm16)
  Cloning method: Unknown
Terms and licenses: Academic/Nonprofit Terms; Industry Terms: Not Available to Industry
Depositor comments: Plasmids from this collection were made available to the research community and donated after the lab closed. Please note that the sequence provided by the depositing laboratory may be theoretical/predicted or based on Sanger sequencing results. There may be discrepancies between sequencing results obtained by Addgene and the depositor sequence. If an Addgene verified sequence is not available, please contact before placing your order to request that our lab fully sequence the plasmid.
How to cite: pAc5.1B-lambdaN-HA-DmEDC3-N44A_D was a gift from Elisa Izaurralde (Addgene plasmid # 146135 ; http://n2t.net/addgene:146135 ; RRID:Addgene_146135)
