[The description below was written by a language model from this plasmid's Addgene catalogue record and pLannotate feature annotations shown in this document.]
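Description:
pAc5.1B-lambdaN-HA-DmEDC3-N44A_D is a 7.5 kb insect expression plasmid for producing a tagged point mutant of the Drosophila melanogaster decapping enhancer EDC3 (Edc3, CG6311, also called LSm16) in fly cells. The catalogue lists the backbone as unknown, although the name and the annotated parts point to a pAc5.1-type vector. It is propagated in E. coli through a ColE1/pUC-family origin and selected with ampicillin via the bla gene and its own promoter. The record lists it as low copy even though the origin is annotated as a high-copy type. Short fragments of a tetracycline resistance gene and of SV40 large T antigen are also annotated; these appear to be non-functional backbone remnants.

Expression is driven by the constitutive Drosophila actin 5C (Ac5) promoter and terminated by an SV40 polyadenylation signal. The open reading frame begins with a short fragment of the bacteriophage lambda N protein, followed by an HA epitope (a 27-nt match to a 3xHA element, consistent with a single copy) and then the Edc3 coding sequence. The lambda N peptide binds boxB RNA hairpins, so fusions of this kind are typically used to tether a protein to a boxB-containing reporter mRNA, while HA allows detection or immunoprecipitation. A vector-derived V5 tag lies downstream of the insert, but the record does not say whether it is translated in frame.

The N44A substitution is given only in the construct name, and its functional effect is not stated in the record. The depositor also notes one silent change (A456G) and three substitutions (N162T, K221E, D418G) relative to the UniProt reference. The associated publication concerns how EDC3 and Trailer Hitch associate with DCP1 and Me31B. The depositor sequence may be theoretical or based on Sanger reads.
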