Features (pLannotate 1.2.2; 11 found; start..end, strand, type, name):
     56..2568    +  promoter       Ac5 promoter: Drosophila melanogaster actin 5C promoter
   2588..2653    +  CDS            N (fragment): REGN_LAMBD - Experimental evidence at protein level: Swiss-Prot protein existence level 1. Plays a role as a transcriptional antitermination factor that allows the virus to initiate its lytic phase. Activates expression of the delayed viral early genes by modifying host RNA polymerase (RNAP) into a form that is resistant to termination signals. This antitermination function requires the host NusA protein which serves to stabilize the interaction between antitermination protein N and host RNA polymerase. From Escherichia phage lambda (Bacteriophage lambda).
   2678..2704    +  CDS            3xHA (fragment): three tandem HA epitope tags
   2723..4762    +  CDS            Edc3: EDC3_DROME - Experimental evidence at protein level: Swiss-Prot protein existence level 1. In the process of mRNA degradation, may play a role in mRNA decapping. From Drosophila melanogaster (Fruit fly).
   4801..4842    +  CDS            V5 tag: epitope tag from simian virus 5
   4942..5076    -  polyA_signal   SV40 poly(A) signal: SV40 polyadenylation signal
   5099..5183    -  CDS            large T antigen (fragment): large T antigen from SV40 (simian virus 40)
   5184..5654    +  CDS            TcR (fragment): tetracycline efflux protein; tet; confers resistance to tetracycline
   5698..6286    -  rep_origin     ori: high-copy-number ColE1/pMB1/pBR322/pUC origin of replication
   6457..7317    -  CDS            AmpR: β-lactamase; bla; confers resistance to ampicillin, carbenicillin, and related antibiotics
   7318..7422    -  promoter       AmpR promoter: bla
>Addgene plasmid #146135 | pAc5.1B-lambdaN-HA-DmEDC3-N44A_D | depositor full sequence | sequence record 288580 | Full Sequence
CTTCAAGGAATTAATTCTATATTCTAAAAACACAAATGATACTTCTAAAAAAAATCATGAATGGCATCAA
CTCTGAATCAAATCTTTGCAGATGCACCTACTTCTCATTTCCACTGTCACATCATTTTTCCAGATCTCGC
TGCCTGTTATGTGGCCCACAAACCAAGACACGTTTTATGGCCATTAAAGCTGGCTGATCGTCGCCAAACA
CCAAATACATATCAATATGTACATTCGAGAAAGAAGCGATCAAAGAAGCGTCTTCGGGCGAGTAGGAGAA
TGCGGAGGAGAAGGAGAACGAGCTGATCTAGTATCTCTCCACAATCCAATGCCAACTGACCAACTGGCCA
TATTCGGAGCAATTTGAAGCCAATTTCCATCGCCTGGCGATCGCTCCATTCTTGGCTATATGTTTTTCAC
CGTTCCCGGGGCCATTTTCAAAGACTCGTCGGTAAGATAAGATTGTGTCACTCGCTGTCTCTCTTCATTT
GTCGAAGAATGCTGAGGAATTTCGCGATGACGTCGGCGAGTATTTTGAAGAATGAGAATAATTTGTATTT
ATACGAAAATCAGTTAGTGGAATTTTCTACAAAAACATGTTATCTATAGATAATTTTGTTGCAAAATATG
TTGACTATGACAAAGATTGTATGTATATACCTTTAATGTATTCTCATTTTCTTATGTATTTATAATGGCA
ATGATGATACTGATGATATTTTAAGATGATGCCAGACCACAGGCTGATTTCTGCGTCTTTTGCCGAACGC
AGTGCATGTGCGGTTGTTGTTTTTTGGAATAGTTTCAATTTTCGGACTGTCCGCTTTGATTTCAGTTTCT
TGGCTTATTCAAAAAGCAAAGTAAAGCCAAAAAAGCGAGATGGCAATACCAAATGCGGCAAAACGGTAGT
GGAAGGAAAGGGGTGCGGGGCAGCGGAAGGAAGGGTGGGGCGGGGCGTGGCGGGGTCTGTGGCTGGGCGC
GACGTCACCGACGTTGGAGCCACTCCTTTGACCATGTGTGCGTGTGTGTATTATTCGTGTCTCGCCACTC
GCCGGTTGTTTTTTTCTTTTTATCTCGCTCTCTCTAGCGCCATCTCGTACGCATGCTCAACGCACCGCAT
GTTGCCGTGTCCTTTATGCGTCATTTTGGCTCGAAATAGGCAATTATTTAAACAAAGATTAGTCAACGAA
AACGCTAAAATAAATAAGTCTACAATATGGTTACTTATTGCCATGTGTGTGCAGCCAACGATAGCAACAA
AAGCAACAACACAGTGGCTTTCCCTCTTTCACTTTTTGTTTGCAAGCGCGTGCGAGCAAGACGGCACGAC
CGGCAAACGCAATTACGCTGACAAAGAGCAGACGAAGTTTTGGCCGAAAAACATCAAGGCGCCTGATACG
AATGCATTTGCAATAACAATTGCGATATTTAATATTGTTTATGAAGCTGTTTGACTTCAAAACACACAAA
AAAAAAAATAAAACAAATTATTTGAAAGAGAATTAGGAATCGGACAGCTTATCGTTACGGGCTAACAGCA
CACCGAGACGAAATAGCTTACCTGACGTCACAGCCTCTGGAAGAACTGCCGCCAAGCAGAGAGAGAGAGA
AAAAGAGGGAGAGCAGCTTAGACCGCATGTGCTTGTGTGTGAGGCGTCTCTCTCTTCGTCTCCTGTTTGC
GCAAACGCATAGACTGCACTGAGAAAATCGATTACCTATTTTTTATGAATGAATATTTGCACTATTACTA
TTCAAAACTATTAAGATAGCAATCACATTCAATAGCCAAATACTATACCACCTGAGCGATGCAACGAAAT
GATCAATTTGAGCAAAAATGCTGCATATTTAGGACGGCATCATTATAGAAATGCTTCTTGCTGTGTACTT
TTCTCTCGTCTGGCAGCTGTTTCGCCGTTATTGTTAAAACCGGCTTAAGTTAGGTGTGTTTTCTACGACT
AGTGATGCCCCTACTAGAAGATGTGTGTTGCACAAATGTCCCTGAATAACCAATTTGAAGTGCAGATAGC
AGTAAACGTAAGCTAATATGAATATTATTTAACTGTAATGTTTTAATATCGCTGGACATTACTAATAAAC
CCACTATAAACACATGTACATATGTATGTTTTGGCATACAATGAGTAGTTGGGGAAAAAATGTGTAAAAG
CACCGTGACCATCACAGCATAAAGATAACCAGCTGAAGTATCGAATATGAGTAACCCCCAAATTGAATCA
CATGCCGCAACTGATAGGACCCATGGAAGTACACTCTTCATGGCGATATACAAGACACACACAAGCACGA
ACACCCAGTTGCGGAGGAAATTCTCCGTAAATGAAAACCCAATCGGCGAACAATTCATACCCATATATGG
TAAAAGTTTTGAACGCGACTTGAGAGCGGAGAGCATTGCGGCTGATAAGGTTTTAGCGCTAAGCGGGCTT
TATAAAACGGGCTGCGGGACCAGTTTTCATATCACTACCGTTTGAGTTCTTGTGCTGTGTGGATACTCCT
CCCGACACAAAGCCGCTCCATCAGCCAGCAGTCGTCTAATCCAGAGACCCCGGATCGGGGTACCAACATG
GACGCACAAACACGACGACGTGAGCGTCGCGCTGAGAAACAAGCTCAATGGAAAGCTGCAAACGGTGGAT
CTCCTCCACATATGGCTTACCCATACGATGTTCCAGATTACGCTCCTCCAAGCTTGAATTCTATGGGTCC
GACGGATCAAGACTGGATCGGCTGTGCAGTGTCTATAGCCTGCGACGAGGTCCTGGGCGTCTTCCAGGGC
CTGATCAAGCAGATTTCTGCCGAGGAGATCACCATTGTGAGGGCTTTCCGCGCAGGCGTGCCGCTGCGAA
AGCAGAACGCCGAGGTGGTCCTCAAGTGCACGGACATTCGCAGCATCGATCTCATCGAGCCCGCAAAGCA
AGATCTGGATGGGCACACGGCGCCGCCGCCAGTGGTCAACAAGCCCACGCCCGTCAAGCTGCCCCACTTC
TCCAACATCCTGGGCAAGCAGCAGCAGCTCCAACTCCAGCAGCAGCAGCAGCAGCTACAACTCCAGCAGC
AACAGAAACAGCAGTTCCAGGAGCAGGAACGAGAACAGGATCTGCCATCGACGCCGCGGTCAAGGGCCAA
CGACAATGGACGGGTAGCGGCTGGCGGGGCATCGAGTTCTTCGGGCCCACGTGGCACCTTCAATTCGGCG
CTAAGCGATAAGATGCATCAGCTGAAGCTAATCGAGACCAACGGCTCAAATGGCACCCTTAGAACACCAC
AAACATCCCGTGCGTCCAGCGCTCAGCAGCAGCCGCAGATATCAACGACTCCCAACAGCGTGGCCGCCTT
TTTTGGCAACATGATACCGCCGGAGGTCGAGGTGAAACTGGGCTCCTACGTGAGCAACACCCGGGAGAGT
TACTGCAGCAGCAGCGGAGATAGCGGCGAGGCAACTGGTTTGTCGTTGGGCAGCAGCAAACCCATAGATA
TCGTCAGCAACGGAGATGGATTTTACAAGCAGACGGCAGCCTCGAGCTATGGGAATACAAATGGAAATGT
AAGAAGGAATGGCAATGCCAATAACAATGGAAATGGCACCGGAAATGGTTCTTATACCAATGGAAATGGC
AACGGCAACGGGAAGAACAAGCGGAACAGGGTGCGAAGGGAGAGCAGCATGCGGCAGCAACAGGTGCAAC
TGACTTTTGGCAGCGAGGCGGACGATCCGCTGATCCACGAGGATTTCGATTTTGAGGGCAATCTAGCGCT
GTTCGACAAGCAGGCAATTTGGGACGACATCGAGTCGACGACCCAAAAACCAGATGTGGTGCGGCACATT
GTGAACAATCATCATCATAAGCCAGAGCAGAAGTATCGGCACGACGAGAACATCCTGGCCAGCAAACCAC
TACAATTGCGCCAGATCGAAAGCATGTTCGGCGGCAGCCAGGACTTTGTGACGGGCGACGGTCTCATTAT
ACCGACGATTCCGGCTTACGTTCGGAATAAAATCGAGATAAGTGCCGATAAGGCGGGCCTCTCTCTGCAG
AGGCAGATCGACATTTTGGCGCGCGGAGCCAGTGATCTGGCCATTACACTGCTGGGCGGCGCCAGGCGAT
TGACGCCGGCCAACAACCATCAGTGGCCGAAGATTGCCATCATCTGCGATGGCGGCAAAAATATGAGAAC
AATTAACATTGGAGCAGCCACAGGTCGCCAGCTGGCTTCGCATGGGCTTACTGTCCTGCTGTACGTGGAG
CAGGCCAAACTGCTGGAGCAGAACAGCAGCAGCCCAGAGATTTCATTGTTCAAGGCAACCGACAATGTCA
TAGTTCACTCAGTAGACGCCTTACCCACGCCAGATCTTGTGATATTATCAACTAACACCGCTAATTTATC
GGATGCGATCAGGAAATGGCTCAGTGTAAATCGCGCTTCGGTGCTTGCCATAGACCCGCCGCCGTGTGGC
ATTAATGAGGTTGCTATCAAGTACTCAATACTACCCATACTACCATTAAATGGCATATCAACAGCAACAA
CATCATCATCCTCTTCGGCTGCCGCCACACCAACTCCCATTGCTAGCACTTCGGCAGCAGCATCGGCTAC
CAAATCAGCAGCATCAACGAACAATTGTGGCAAATTGTATTTATGTAATCTAGGTATACCGGATAAATTC
TATCGTGATTGTGGCATTAAGTACAAAAGTCCGTATGGACATAAATATGTGATACCGATTCACTCAAAGG
ACTGAGCGGCCGCTCGAGTCTAGAGGGCCCGCGGTTCGAAGGTAAGCCTATCCCTAACCCTCTCCTCGGT
CTCGATTCTACGCGTACCGGTCATCATCACCATCACCATTGAGTTTAAACCCGCTGATCAGCCTCGACTG
TGCCTTCTAAGGCCTGAGCTCGCTGATCAGCCTCGATCGAGGATCCAGACATGATAAGATACATTGATGA
GTTTGGACAAACCACAACTAGAATGCAGTGAAAAAAATGCTTTATTTGTGAAATTTGTGATGCTATTGCT
TTATTTGTAACCATTATAAGCTGCAATAAACAAGTTAACAACAACAATTGCATTCATTTTATGTTTCAGG
TTCAGGGGGAGGTGTGGGAGGTTTTTTAAAGCAAGTAAAACCTCTACAAATGTGGTATGGCTGATTATGA
TCAGTCGACCGATGCCCTTGAGAGCCTTCAACCCAGTCAGCTCCTTCCGGTGGGCGCGGGGCATGACTAT
CGTCGCCGCACTTATGACTGTCTTCTTTATCATGCAACTCGTAGGACAGGTGCCGGCAGCGCTCTGGGTC
ATTTTCGGCGAGGACCGCTTTCGCTGGAGCGCGACGATGATCGGCCTGTCGCTTGCGGTATTCGGAATCT
TGCACGCCCTCGCTCAAGCCTTCGTCACTGGTCCCGCCACCAAACGTTTCGGCGAGAAGCAGGCCATTAT
CGCCGGCATGGCGGCCGACGCGCTGGGCTACGTCTTGCTGGCGTTCGCGACGCGAGGCTGGATGGCCTTC
CCCATTATGATTCTTCTCGCTTCCGGCGGCATCGGGATGCCCGCGTTGCAGGCCATGCTGTCCAGGCAGG
TAGATGACGACCATCAGGGACAGCTTCAAGGATCGCTCGCGGCTCTTACCAGCCAGCAAAAGGCCAGGAA
CCGTAAAAAGGCCGCGTTGCTGGCGTTTTTCCATAGGCTCCGCCCCCCTGACGAGCATCACAAAAATCGA
CGCTCAAGTCAGAGGTGGCGAAACCCGACAGGACTATAAAGATACCAGGCGTTTCCCCCTGGAAGCTCCC
TCGTGCGCTCTCCTGTTCCGACCCTGCCGCTTACCGGATACCTGTCCGCCTTTCTCCCTTCGGGAAGCGT
GGCGCTTTCTCAATGCTCACGCTGTAGGTATCTCAGTTCGGTGTAGGTCGTTCGCTCCAAGCTGGGCTGT
GTGCACGAACCCCCCGTTCAGCCCGACCGCTGCGCCTTATCCGGTAACTATCGTCTTGAGTCCAACCCGG
TAAGACACGACTTATCGCCACTGGCAGCAGCCACTGGTAACAGGATTAGCAGAGCGAGGTATGTAGGCGG
TGCTACAGAGTTCTTGAAGTGGTGGCCTAACTACGGCTACACTAGAAGGACAGTATTTGGTATCTGCGCT
CTGCTGAAGCCAGTTACCTTCGGAAAAAGAGTTGGTAGCTCTTGATCCGGCAAACAAACCACCGCTGGTA
GCGGTGGTTTTTTTGTTTGCAAGCAGCAGATTACGCGCAGAAAAAAAGGATCTCAAGAAGATCCTTTGAT
CTTTTCTACGGGGTCTGACGCTCAGTGGAACGAAAACTCACGTTAAGGGATTTTGGTCATGAGATTATCA
AAAAGGATCTTCACCTAGATCCTTTTAAATTAAAAATGAAGTTTTAAATCAATCTAAAGTATATATGAGT
AAACTTGGTCTGACAGTTACCAATGCTTAATCAGTGAGGCACCTATCTCAGCGATCTGTCTATTTCGTTC
ATCCATAGTTGCCTGACTCCCCGTCGTGTAGATAACTACGATACGGGAGGGCTTACCATCTGGCCCCAGT
GCTGCAATGATACCGCGAGACCCACGCTCACCGGCTCCAGATTTATCAGCAATAAACCAGCCAGCCGGAA
GGGCCGAGCGCAGAAGTGGTCCTGCAACTTTATCCGCCTCCATCCAGTCTATTAATTGTTGCCGGGAAGC
TAGAGTAAGTAGTTCGCCAGTTAATAGTTTGCGCAACGTTGTTGCCATTGCTGCAGGCATCGTGGTGTCA
CGCTCGTCGTTTGGTATGGCTTCATTCAGCTCCGGTTCCCAACGATCAAGGCGAGTTACATGATCCCCCA
TGTTGTGCAAAAAAGCGGTTAGCTCCTTCGGTCCTCCGATCGTTGTCAGAAGTAAGTTGGCCGCAGTGTT
ATCACTCATGGTTATGGCAGCACTGCATAATTCTCTTACTGTCATGCCATCCGTAAGATGCTTTTCTGTG
ACTGGTGAGTACTCAACCAAGTCATTCTGAGAATAGTGTATGCGGCGACCGAGTTGCTCTTGCCCGGCGT
CAACACGGGATAATACCGCGCCACATAGCAGAACTTTAAAAGTGCTCATCATTGGAAAACGTTCTTCGGG
GCGAAAACTCTCAAGGATCTTACCGCTGTTGAGATCCAGTTCGATGTAACCCACTCGTGCACCCAACTGA
TCTTCAGCATCTTTTACTTTCACCAGCGTTTCTGGGTGAGCAAAAACAGGAAGGCAAAATGCCGCAAAAA
AGGGAATAAGGGCGACACGGAAATGTTGAATACTCATACTCTTCCTTTTTCAATATTATTGAAGCATTTA
TCAGGGTTATTGTCTCATGAGCGGATACATATTTGAATGTATTTAGAAAAATAAACAAATAGGGGTTCCG
CGCACATTTCCCCGAAAAGTGCCACCTGACGTCTAAGAAACCATTATTATCATGACATTAACCTATAAAA
ATAGGCGTATCACGAGGCCCTTTCGT
